>Addgene plasmid #202433 | pmNeon Green-N1-ARF1N/3C-R | addgene full sequence | sequence record 463549 | Addgene NGS Result
[73 nt withheld, positions 1-73]
CAGGTGGCACTTTTCGGGGAAATGTGCGCGGAACCCCTATTTGTTTATTTTTCTAAATACATTCAAATAT
GTATCCGCTCATGAGACAATAACCCTGATAAATGCTTCAATAATATTGAAAAAGGAAGAGTCCTGAGGCG
GAAAGAACCAGCTGTGGAATGTGTGTCAGTTAGGGTGTGGAAAGTCCCCAGGCTCCCCAGCAGGCAGAAG
TATGCAAAGCATGCATCTCAATTAGTCAGCAACCAGGTGTGGAAAGTCCCCAGGCTCCCCAGCAGGCAGA
AGTATGCAAAGCATGCATCTCAATTAGTCAGCAACCATAGTCCCGCCCCTAACTCCGCCCATCCCGCCCC
TAACTCCGCCCAGTTCCGCCCATTCTCCGCCCCATGGCTGACTAATTTTTTTTATTTATGCAGAGGCCGA
GGCCGCCTCGGCCTCTGAGCTATTCCAGAAGTAGTGAGGAGGCTTTTTTGGAGGCCTAGGCTTTTGCAAA
GATCGATCAAGAGACAGGATGAGGATCGTTTCGCATGATTGAACAAGATGGATTGCACGCAGGTTCTCCG
GCCGCTTGGGTGGAGAGGCTATTCGGCTATGACTGGGCACAACAGACAATCGGCTGCTCTGATGCCGCCG
TGTTCCGGCTGTCAGCGCAGGGGCGCCCGGTTCTTTTTGTCAAGACCGACCTGTCCGGTGCCCTGAATGA
ACTGCAAGACGAGGCAGCGCGGCTATCGTGGCTGGCCACGACGGGCGTTCCTTGCGCAGCTGTGCTCGAC
GTTGTCACTGAAGCGGGAAGGGACTGGCTGCTATTGGGCGAAGTGCCGGGGCAGGATCTCCTGTCATCTC
ACCTTGCTCCTGCCGAGAAAGTATCCATCATGGCTGATGCAATGCGGCGGCTGCATACGCTTGATCCGGC
TACCTGCCCATTCGACCACCAAGCGAAACATCGCATCGAGCGAGCACGTACTCGGATGGAAGCCGGTCTT
GTCGATCAGGATGATCTGGACGAAGAGCATCAGGGGCTCGCGCCAGCCGAACTGTTCGCCAGGCTCAAGG
CGAGCATGCCCGACGGCGAGGATCTCGTCGTGACCCATGGCGATGCCTGCTTGCCGAATATCATGGTGGA
AAATGGCCGCTTTTCTGGATTCATCGACTGTGGCCGGCTGGGTGTGGCGGACCGCTATCAGGACATAGCG
TTGGCTACCCGTGATATTGCTGAAGAGCTTGGCGGCGAATGGGCTGACCGCTTCCTCGTGCTTTACGGTA
TCGCCGCTCCCGATTCGCAGCGCATCGCCTTCTATCGCCTTCTTGACGAGTTCTTCTGAGCGGGACTCTG
GGGTTCGAAATGACCGACCAAGCGACGCCCAACCTGCCATCACGAGATTTCGATTCCACCGCCGCCTTCT
ATGAAAGGTTGGGCTTCGGAATCGTTTTCCGGGACGCCGGCTGGATGATCCTCCAGCGCGGGGATCTCAT
GCTGGAGTTCTTCGCCCACCCTAGGGGGAGGCTAACTGAAACACGGAAGGAGACAATACCGGAAGGAACC
CGCGCTATGACGGCAATAAAAAGACAGAATAAAACGCACGGTGTTGGGTCGTTTGTTCATAAACGCGGGG
TTCGGTCCCAGGGCTGGCACTCTGTCGATACCCCACCGAGACCCCATTGGGGCCAATACGCCCGCGTTTC
TTCCTTTTCCCCACCCCACCCCCCAAGTTCGGGTGAAGGCCCAGGGCTCGCAGCCAACGTCGGGGCGGCA
GGCCCTGCCATAGCCTCAGGTTACTCATATATACTTTAGATTGATTTAAAACTTCATTTTTAATTTAAAA
GGATCTAGGTGAAGATCCTTTTTGATAATCTCATGACCAAAATCCCTTAACGTGAGTTTTCGTTCCACTG
AGCGTCAGACCCCGTAGAAAAGATCAAAGGATCTTCTTGAGATCCTTTTTTTCTGCGCGTAATCTGCTGC
TTGCAAACAAAAAAACCACCGCTACCAGCGGTGGTTTGTTTGCCGGATCAAGAGCTACCAACTCTTTTTC
CGAAGGTAACTGGCTTCAGCAGAGCGCAGATACCAAATACTGTTCTTCTAGTGTAGCCGTAGTTAGGCCA
CCACTTCAAGAACTCTGTAGCACCGCCTACATACCTCGCTCTGCTAATCCTGTTACCAGTGGCTGCTGCC
AGTGGCGATAAGTCGTGTCTTACCGGGTTGGACTCAAGACGATAGTTACCGGATAAGGCGCAGCGGTCGG
GCTGAACGGGGGGTTCGTGCACACAGCCCAGCTTGGAGCGAACGACCTACACCGAACTGAGATACCTACA
GCGTGAGCTATGAGAAAGCGCCACGCTTCCCGAAGGGAGAAAGGCGGACAGGTATCCGGTAAGCGGCAGG
GTCGGAACAGGAGAGCGCACGAGGGAGCTTCCAGGGGGAAACGCCTGGTATCTTTATAGTCCTGTCGGGT
TTCGCCACCTCTGACTTGAGCGTCGATTTTTGTGATGCTCGTCAGGGGGGCGGAGCCTATGGAAAAACGC
CAGCAACGCGGCCTTTTTACGGTTCCTGGCCTTTTGCTGGCCTTTTGCTCACATGTTCTTTCCTGCGTTA
TCCCCTGATTCTGTGGATAACCGTATTACCGCCATGCATTAGTTATTAATAGTAATCAATTACGGGGTCA
TTAGTTCATAGCCCATATATGGAGTTCCGCGTTACATAACTTACGGTAAATGGCCCGCCTGGCTGACCGC
CCAACGACCCCCGCCCATTGACGTCAATAATGACGTATGTTCCCATAGTAACGCCAATAGGGACTTTCCA
TTGACGTCAATGGGTGGAGTATTTACGGTAAACTGCCCACTTGGCAGTACATCAAGTGTATCATATGCCA
AGTACGCCCCCTATTGACGTCAATGACGGTAAATGGCCCGCCTGGCATTATGCCCAGTACATGACCTTAT
GGGACTTTCCTACTTGGCAGTACATCTACGTATTAGTCATCGCTATTACCATGGTGATGCGGTTTTGGCA
GTACATCAATGGGCGTGGATAGCGGTTTGACTCACGGGGATTTCCAAGTCTCCACCCCATTGACGTCAAT
GGGAGTTTGTTTTGGCACCAAAATCAACGGGACTTTCCAAAATGTCGTAACAACTCCGCCCCATTGACGC
AAATGGGCGGTAGGCGTGTACGGTGGGAGGTCTATATAAGCAGAGCTGGTTTAGTGAACCGTCAGATCCG
CTAGCGCTACCGGACTCAGATCTCGAGACCATGGGCAATATCTTTGCCAACCTCTTCAAGGGCCTTTTTG
GGAAGAAGGAGATGCGCATCCTGATGGTGGGCCTGGATGCCGCAGGAAAGACCACCATCCTATACAAGCT
GAAACTGGGGGAGATCGTCACCACCATCCCTACCATTGGGTTCAATGTGGAGACAGTGGAGTATAAGAAC
ATCAGCTTTACAGTGTGGGATGTGGGTGGCCAGGACAAGATTCGACCCCTCTGGAGACACTACTTCCAGA
ACACCCAAGGGTTGATATTTGTGGTCGACAGCAATGATCGGGAGCGAGTAAATGAGGCCCGGGAAGAGCT
GATGAGAATGCTGGCGGAGGACGAGCTCCGGGACGCCGTGCTGCTGGTGTTCGCAAACAAACAGGATCTG
CCTAATGCTATGAACGCTGCTGAGATCACAGACAAGCTGGGCCTGCATTCCCTTCGTCACCGTAACTGGT
ACATTCAGGCCACCTGTGCCACCAGCGGGGACGGGCTGTACGAAGGCCTGGACTGGCTGGCCAATCAGCT
CAAAAACAAGAAGGCGGTACCGCGGGCCCGGGATCCACCGGTCGCCACCATGGTGAGCAAGGGCGAGGAG
GATAACATGGCCTCTCTCCCAGCGACACATGAGTTACACATCTTTGGCTCCATCAACGGTGTGGACTTTG
ACATGGTGGGTCAGGGCACCGGCAATCCAAATGATGGTTATGAGGAGTTAAACCTGAAGTCCACCAAGGG
TGACCTCCAGTTCTCCCCCTGGATTCTGGTCCCTCATATCGGGTATGGCTTCCATCAGTACCTGCCCTAC
CCTGACGGGATGTCGCCTTTCCAGGCCGCCATGGTAGATGGCTCCGGCTACCAAGTCCATCGCACAATGC
AGTTTGAAGATGGTGCCTCCCTTACTGTTAACTACCGCTACACCTACGAGGGAAGCCACATCAAAGGAGA
GGCCCAGGTGAAGGGGACTGGTTTCCCTGCTGACGGTCCTGTGATGACCAACTCGCTGACCGCTGCGGAC
TGGTGCAGGTCGAAGAAGACTTACCCCAACGACAAAACCATCATCAGTACCTTTAAGTGGAGTTACACCA
CTGGAAATGGCAAGCGCTACCGGAGCACTGCGCGGACCACCTACACCTTTGCCAAGCCAATGGCGGCTAA
CTATCTGAAGAACCAGCCGATGTACGTGTTCCGTAAGACGGAGCTCAAGCACTCCAAGACCGAGCTCAAC
TTCAAGGAGTGGCAAAAGGCCTTTACCGATGTGATGGGCATGGACGAGCTGTACAAGTAAAGCGGCCGCG
ACTCTAGATCATAATCAGCCATACCACATTTGTAGAGGTTTTACTTGCTTTAAAAAACCTCCCACACCTC
CCCCTGAACCTGAAACATAAAATGAATGCAATTGTTGTTGTTAACTTGTTTATTGCAGCTTATAATGGTT
ACAAATAAAGCAATAGCATCACAAATTTCACAAATAAAGCATTTTTTTCACTGCATTCTAGTTGTGGTTT
GTCCAAACTCATCAATGTATCTTAAGGCGTAAATTGTAAGCGTTAATATTTTGTTAAAATTCGCGTTAAA
TTTTTGTTAAATCAGCTCATTTTTTAACCAATAGGCCGAAATCGGCAAAATCCCTTATAAATCAAAAGAA
TAGACCGAGATAGGGT
[37 nt withheld, positions 4990-5026]
AAAGAACGTGGACTCCAACGTCAAAGG
[49 nt withheld, positions 5054-5102]
T
[91 nt withheld, positions 5104-5194]
G
[51 nt withheld, positions 5196-5246]
Features (pLannotate 1.2.2; 16 found; start..end, strand, type, name):
    100..204     +  promoter       AmpR promoter: bla
    206..563     +  promoter       SV40 promoter: SV40 enhancer and early promoter
    598..1392    +  CDS            NeoR/KanR: aminoglycoside phosphotransferase from Tn5; aph(3')-II (or nptII); confers resistance to neomycin, kanamycin, and G418 (Geneticin®)
   1413..1565    +  CDS            ble (fragment): BLE_KLEPN - Experimental evidence at protein level: Swiss-Prot protein existence level 1. Binding protein with a strong affinity to the bleomycin family of antibiotics. Binds to CL990; an antimitotic-antibiotic compound. From Klebsiella pneumoniae.
   1624..1671    +  polyA_signal   HSV TK poly(A) signal: herpes simplex virus thymidine kinase polyadenylation signal (Cole and Stacy, 1985)
   1762..1778    -  polyA_signal   bGH poly(A) signal (fragment): bovine growth hormone polyadenylation signal
   2000..2588    +  rep_origin     ori: high-copy-number ColE1/pMB1/pBR322/pUC origin of replication
   2763..3066    +  enhancer       CMV enhancer: human cytomegalovirus immediate early enhancer
   3067..3270    +  promoter       CMV promoter: human cytomegalovirus (CMV) immediate early promoter
   3293..3320    +  misc_feature   MCS (fragment): multiple cloning site
   3324..3866    +  CDS            ARF1: ARF1_BOVIN - Experimental evidence at protein level: Swiss-Prot protein existence level 1. GTP-binding protein involved in protein trafficking among different compartments. Modulates vesicle budding and uncoating within the Golgi complex. Deactivation induces the redistribution of the entire Golgi complex to the endoplasmic reticulum, suggesting a crucial role in protein trafficking. In its GTP-bound form, its triggers the association with coat proteins with the Golgi membrane. The hydrolysis of ARF1-bound GTP, which is mediated by ARFGAPs proteins, is required for dissociation of coat protein
   3868..3895    +  misc_feature   MCS (fragment): multiple cloning site
   3903..4610    +  CDS            mNeonGreen: mNeonGreen is a basic (constitutively fluorescent) green/yellow fluorescent protein published in 2013, derived from Branchiostoma lanceolatum. It is reported to be a very rapidly-maturing monomer with moderate acid sensitivity.
   4630..4713    +  CDS            large T antigen (fragment): large T antigen from SV40 (simian virus 40)
   4736..4857    +  polyA_signal   SV40 poly(A) signal: SV40 polyadenylation signal
   4891..73      -  rep_origin     f1 ori (across the origin) (sequence partly withheld): f1 bacteriophage origin of replication; arrow indicates direction of (+) strand synthesis
