[The description below was written by a language model from this plasmid's Addgene catalogue record and pLannotate feature annotations shown in this document.]
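Description:
pmNeon Green-N1-ARF1N/3C-R is a mammalian expression plasmid built on the pmNeon Green-N1 backbone, an N1-style vector in which an insert cloned into the multiple cloning site is fused in frame to a downstream fluorescent protein. It is propagated in bacteria through a high-copy ColE1/pUC-type origin and selected with kanamycin. Resistance comes from a Tn5 NeoR/KanR (aminoglycoside phosphotransferase) gene placed behind tandem bacterial (bla) and SV40 early promoters and terminated by an HSV TK polyadenylation signal. The same cassette can therefore confer G418 resistance in mammalian cells. An f1 origin is also present. The catalogue lists the vector type as lentiviral, but the annotated 5.2 kb sequence shows no LTRs, packaging signal or other lentiviral elements. The feature table is consistent instead with a plasmid delivered by transfection.

The payload is a human ARF1 coding sequence driven by the CMV immediate early enhancer and promoter. It is flanked by remnants of the cloning site, followed directly by mNeonGreen as a C-terminal tag, and terminated by the SV40 polyadenylation signal. The insert is a chimera in which the ARF1 N-terminal portion is retained and the C terminus is converted to ARF3 sequence through the substitutions S174A, R178K and Q180K. ARF1 and ARF3 are closely related small GTPases involved in membrane trafficking. A domain-swap construct of this kind lets the localisation and behaviour of the fluorescent chimera be compared with the parental proteins, to assign isoform-specific functions to the N- or C-terminal region. The associated study concerns ARF3 control of invasion and N-cadherin levels. The record does not explain the "-R" suffix in the name, and the 5′ cloning site is not recorded.
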