Addgene plasmid #202433: pmNeon Green-N1-ARF1N/3C-R
Purpose: Mammalian expression vector containing mNeonGreen-tagged ARF3 C-terminus/ARF1 N-terminus chimera
Depositing lab: David Bryant. Depositing organization: University of Glasgow. Publication: The small GTPase ARF3 controls invasion modality and metastasis by regulating N-cadherin levels. Sandilands E, Freckmann EC, Cumming EM, Roman-Fernandez A, McGarry L, Anand J, Galbraith L, Mason S, Patel R, Nixon C, Cartwright J, Leung HY, Blyth K, Bryant DM. J Cell Biol. 2023 Apr 3;222(4):e202206115. doi: 10.1083/jcb.202206115. Epub 2023 Feb 28. PubMed 36880595.
Backbone
  Vector backbone: pmNeon Green-N1
  Vector type: Lentiviral
Growth in bacteria
  Bacterial resistance: Kanamycin, 50 μg/mL
  Growth temperature: 37°C
  Growth strain: NEB Stable
  Copy number: High Copy
Gene/Insert
  Gene/Insert name: ARF1
  Species: H. sapiens (human)
  Mutation: C terminus replaced with ARF3 sequence (S174A/R178K/Q180K)
  Entrez Gene: ARF1 (a.k.a. PVNH8)
  Tag / fusion protein: mNeonGreen (C terminal on backbone)
  Cloning method: Restriction Enzyme; 5′ cloning site unknown (unknown if destroyed)
Terms and licenses: Academic/Nonprofit Terms; Industry Terms: Not Available to Industry
How to cite: pmNeon Green-N1-ARF1N/3C-R was a gift from David Bryant (Addgene plasmid # 202433 ; http://n2t.net/addgene:202433 ; RRID:Addgene_202433)
